>Addgene plasmid #125502 | lentiSAMv2 VEGFA-TSS-guide4 | addgene full sequence | sequence record 251545 | Addgene NGS Result
GTTTTAGAGCTAGGCCAACATGAGGATCACCCATGTCTGCAGGGCCTAGCAAGTTAAAATAAGGCTAGTC
CGTTATCAACTTGGCCAACATGAGGATCACCCATGTCTGCAGGGCCAAGTGGCACCGAGTCGGTGCTTTT
TTTGGATCCTAGGTCTTGAAAGGAGTGGGAATTGGCTCCGGTGCCCGTCAGTGGGCAGAGCGCACATCGC
CCACAGTCCCCGAGAAGTTGGGGGGAGGGGTCGGCAATTGATCCGGTGCCTAGAGAAGGTGGCGCGGGGT
AAACTGGGAAAGTGATGTCGTGTACTGGCTCCGCCTTTTTCCCGAGGGTGGGGGAGAACCGTATATAAGT
GCAGTAGTCGCCGTGAACGTTCTTTTTCGCAACGGGTTTGCCGCCAGAACACAGGCGTACGGCCACCATG
AAAAGGCCGGCGGCCACGAAAAAGGCCGGCCAGGCAAAAAAGAAAAAGGACAAGAAGTACAGCATCGGCC
TGGCCATCGGCACCAACTCTGTGGGCTGGGCCGTGATCACCGACGAGTACAAGGTGCCCAGCAAGAAATT
CAAGGTGCTGGGCAACACCGACCGGCACAGCATCAAGAAGAACCTGATCGGAGCCCTGCTGTTCGACAGC
GGCGAAACAGCCGAGGCCACCCGGCTGAAGAGAACCGCCAGAAGAAGATACACCAGACGGAAGAACCGGA
TCTGCTATCTGCAAGAGATCTTCAGCAACGAGATGGCCAAGGTGGACGACAGCTTCTTCCACAGACTGGA
AGAGTCCTTCCTGGTGGAAGAGGATAAGAAGCACGAGCGGCACCCCATCTTCGGCAACATCGTGGACGAG
GTGGCCTACCACGAGAAGTACCCCACCATCTACCACCTGAGAAAGAAACTGGTGGACAGCACCGACAAGG
CCGACCTGCGGCTGATCTATCTGGCCCTGGCCCACATGATCAAGTTCCGGGGCCACTTCCTGATCGAGGG
CGACCTGAACCCCGACAACAGCGACGTGGACAAGCTGTTCATCCAGCTGGTGCAGACCTACAACCAGCTG
TTCGAGGAAAACCCCATCAACGCCAGCGGCGTGGACGCCAAGGCCATCCTGTCTGCCAGACTGAGCAAGA
GCAGACGGCTGGAAAATCTGATCGCCCAGCTGCCCGGCGAGAAGAAGAATGGCCTGTTCGGCAACCTGAT
TGCCCTGAGCCTGGGCCTGACCCCCAACTTCAAGAGCAACTTCGACCTGGCCGAGGATGCCAAACTGCAG
CTGAGCAAGGACACCTACGACGACGACCTGGACAACCTGCTGGCCCAGATCGGCGACCAGTACGCCGACC
TGTTTCTGGCCGCCAAGAACCTGTCCGACGCCATCCTGCTGAGCGACATCCTGAGAGTGAACACCGAGAT
CACCAAGGCCCCCCTGAGCGCCTCTATGATCAAGAGATACGACGAGCACCACCAGGACCTGACCCTGCTG
AAAGCTCTCGTGCGGCAGCAGCTGCCTGAGAAGTACAAAGAGATTTTCTTCGACCAGAGCAAGAACGGCT
ACGCCGGCTACATTGACGGCGGAGCCAGCCAGGAAGAGTTCTACAAGTTCATCAAGCCCATCCTGGAAAA
GATGGACGGCACCGAGGAACTGCTCGTGAAGCTGAACAGAGAGGACCTGCTGCGGAAGCAGCGGACCTTC
GACAACGGCAGCATCCCCCACCAGATCCACCTGGGAGAGCTGCACGCCATTCTGCGGCGGCAGGAAGATT
TTTACCCATTCCTGAAGGACAACCGGGAAAAGATCGAGAAGATCCTGACCTTCCGCATCCCCTACTACGT
GGGCCCTCTGGCCAGGGGAAACAGCAGATTCGCCTGGATGACCAGAAAGAGCGAGGAAACCATCACCCCC
TGGAACTTCGAGGAAGTGGTGGACAAGGGCGCTTCCGCCCAGAGCTTCATCGAGCGGATGACCAACTTCG
ATAAGAACCTGCCCAACGAGAAGGTGCTGCCCAAGCACAGCCTGCTGTACGAGTACTTCACCGTGTATAA
CGAGCTGACCAAAGTGAAATACGTGACCGAGGGAATGAGAAAGCCCGCCTTCCTGAGCGGCGAGCAGAAA
AAGGCCATCGTGGACCTGCTGTTCAAGACCAACCGGAAAGTGACCGTGAAGCAGCTGAAAGAGGACTACT
TCAAGAAAATCGAGTGCTTCGACTCCGTGGAAATCTCCGGCGTGGAAGATCGGTTCAACGCCTCCCTGGG
CACATACCACGATCTGCTGAAAATTATCAAGGACAAGGACTTCCTGGACAATGAGGAAAACGAGGACATT
CTGGAAGATATCGTGCTGACCCTGACACTGTTTGAGGACAGAGAGATGATCGAGGAACGGCTGAAAACCT
ATGCCCACCTGTTCGACGACAAAGTGATGAAGCAGCTGAAGCGGCGGAGATACACCGGCTGGGGCAGGCT
GAGCCGGAAGCTGATCAACGGCATCCGGGACAAGCAGTCCGGCAAGACAATCCTGGATTTCCTGAAGTCC
GACGGCTTCGCCAACAGAAACTTCATGCAGCTGATCCACGACGACAGCCTGACCTTTAAAGAGGACATCC
AGAAAGCCCAGGTGTCCGGCCAGGGCGATAGCCTGCACGAGCACATTGCCAATCTGGCCGGCAGCCCCGC
CATTAAGAAGGGCATCCTGCAGACAGTGAAGGTGGTGGACGAGCTCGTGAAAGTGATGGGCCGGCACAAG
CCCGAGAACATCGTGATCGAAATGGCCAGAGAGAACCAGACCACCCAGAAGGGACAGAAGAACAGCCGCG
AGAGAATGAAGCGGATCGAAGAGGGCATCAAAGAGCTGGGCAGCCAGATCCTGAAAGAACACCCCGTGGA
AAACACCCAGCTGCAGAACGAGAAGCTGTACCTGTACTACCTGCAGAATGGGCGGGATATGTACGTGGAC
CAGGAACTGGACATCAACCGGCTGTCCGACTACGATGTGGACCACATCGTGCCTCAGAGCTTTCTGAAGG
ACGACTCCATCGACAACAAGGTGCTGACCAGAAGCGACAAGGCCCGGGGCAAGAGCGACAACGTGCCCTC
CGAAGAGGTCGTGAAGAAGATGAAGAACTACTGGCGGCAGCTGCTGAACGCCAAGCTGATTACCCAGAGA
AAGTTCGACAATCTGACCAAGGCCGAGAGAGGCGGCCTGAGCGAACTGGATAAGGCCGGCTTCATCAAGA
GACAGCTGGTGGAAACCCGGCAGATCACAAAGCACGTGGCACAGATCCTGGACTCCCGGATGAACACTAA
GTACGACGAGAATGACAAGCTGATCCGGGAAGTGAAAGTGATCACCCTGAAGTCCAAGCTGGTGTCCGAT
TTCCGGAAGGATTTCCAGTTTTACAAAGTGCGCGAGATCAACAACTACCACCACGCCCACGACGCCTACC
TGAACGCCGTCGTGGGAACCGCCCTGATCAAAAAGTACCCTAAGCTGGAAAGCGAGTTCGTGTACGGCGA
CTACAAGGTGTACGACGTGCGGAAGATGATCGCCAAGAGCGAGCAGGAAATCGGCAAGGCTACCGCCAAG
TACTTCTTCTACAGCAACATCATGAACTTTTTCAAGACCGAGATTACCCTGGCCAACGGCGAGATCCGGA
AGCGGCCTCTGATCGAGACAAACGGCGAAACCGGGGAGATCGTGTGGGATAAGGGCCGGGATTTTGCCAC
CGTGCGGAAAGTGCTGAGCATGCCCCAAGTGAATATCGTGAAAAAGACCGAGGTGCAGACAGGCGGCTTC
AGCAAAGAGTCTATCCTGCCCAAGAGGAACAGCGATAAGCTGATCGCCAGAAAGAAGGACTGGGACCCTA
AGAAGTACGGCGGCTTCGACAGCCCCACCGTGGCCTATTCTGTGCTGGTGGTGGCCAAAGTGGAAAAGGG
CAAGTCCAAGAAACTGAAGAGTGTGAAAGAGCTGCTGGGGATCACCATCATGGAAAGAAGCAGCTTCGAG
AAGAATCCCATCGACTTTCTGGAAGCCAAGGGCTACAAAGAAGTGAAAAAGGACCTGATCATCAAGCTGC
CTAAGTACTCCCTGTTCGAGCTGGAAAACGGCCGGAAGAGAATGCTGGCCTCTGCCGGCGAACTGCAGAA
GGGAAACGAACTGGCCCTGCCCTCCAAATATGTGAACTTCCTGTACCTGGCCAGCCACTATGAGAAGCTG
AAGGGCTCCCCCGAGGATAATGAGCAGAAACAGCTGTTTGTGGAACAGCACAAGCACTACCTGGACGAGA
TCATCGAGCAGATCAGCGAGTTCTCCAAGAGAGTGATCCTGGCCGACGCTAATCTGGACAAAGTGCTGTC
CGCCTACAACAAGCACCGGGATAAGCCCATCAGAGAGCAGGCCGAGAATATCATCCACCTGTTTACCCTG
ACCAATCTGGGAGCCCCTGCCGCCTTCAAGTACTTTGACACCACCATCGACCGGAAGAGGTACACCAGCA
CCAAAGAGGTGCTGGACGCCACCCTGATCCACCAGAGCATCACCGGCCTGTACGAGACACGGATCGACCT
GTCTCAGCTGGGAGGCGACAGCGCTGGAGGAGGTGGAAGCGGAGGAGGAGGAAGCGGAGGAGGAGGTAGC
GGACCTAAGAAAAAGAGGAAGGTGGCGGCCGCTGGATCCGGACGGGCTGACGCATTGGACGATTTTGATC
TGGATATGCTGGGAAGTGACGCCCTCGATGATTTTGACCTTGACATGCTTGGTTCGGATGCCCTTGATGA
CTTTGACCTCGACATGCTCGGCAGTGACGCCCTTGATGATTTCGACCTGGACATGCTGATTAACTGTACA
GGCAGTGGAGAGGGCAGAGGAAGTCTGCTAACATGCGGTGACGTCGAGGAGAATCCTGGCCCAATGGCCA
AGCCTTTGTCTCAAGAAGAATCCACCCTCATTGAAAGAGCAACGGCTACAATCAACAGCATCCCCATCTC
TGAAGACTACAGCGTCGCCAGCGCAGCTCTCTCTAGCGACGGCCGCATCTTCACTGGTGTCAATGTATAT
CATTTTACTGGGGGACCTTGTGCAGAACTCGTGGTGCTGGGCACTGCTGCTGCTGCGGCAGCTGGCAACC
TGACTTGTATCGTCGCGATCGGAAATGAGAACAGGGGCATCTTGAGCCCCTGCGGACGGTGCCGACAGGT
GCTTCTCGATCTGCATCCTGGGATCAAAGCCATAGTGAAGGACAGTGATGGACAGCCGACGGCAGTTGGG
ATTCGTGAATTGCTGCCCTCTGGTTATGTGTGGGAGGGCTAAGAATTCGATATCAAGCTTATCGGTAATC
AACCTCTGGATTACAAAATTTGTGAAAGATTGACTGGTATTCTTAACTATGTTGCTCCTTTTACGCTATG
TGGATACGCTGCTTTAATGCCTTTGTATCATGCTATTGCTTCCCGTATGGCTTTCATTTTCTCCTCCTTG
TATAAATCCTGGTTGCTGTCTCTTTATGAGGAGTTGTGGCCCGTTGTCAGGCAACGTGGCGTGGTGTGCA
CTGTGTTTGCTGACGCAACCCCCACTGGTTGGGGCATTGCCACCACCTGTCAGCTCCTTTCCGGGACTTT
CGCTTTCCCCCTCCCTATTGCCACGGCGGAACTCATCGCCGCCTGCCTTGCCCGCTGCTGGACAGGGGCT
CGGCTGTTGGGCACTGACAATTCCGTGGTGTTGTCGGGGAAATCATCGTCCTTTCCTTGGCTGCTCGCCT
GTGTTGCCACCTGGATTCTGCGCGGGACGTCCTTCTGCTACGTCCCTTCGGCCCTCAATCCAGCGGACCT
TCCTTCCCGCGGCCTGCTGCCGGCTCTGCGGCCTCTTCCGCGTCTTCGCCTTCGCCCTCAGACGAGTCGG
ATCTCCCTTTGGGCCGCCTCCCCGCATCGATACCGTCGACCTCGAGACCTAGAAAAACATGGAGCAATCA
CAAGTAGCAATACAGCAGCTACCAATGCTGATTGTGCCTGGCTAGAAGCACAAGAGGAGGAGGAGGTGGG
TTTTCCAGTCACACCTCAGGTACCTTTAAGACCAATGACTTACAAGGCAGCTGTAGATCTTAGCCACTTT
TTAAAAGAAAAGGGGGGACTGGAAGGGCTAATTCACTCCCAACGAAGACAAGATATCCTTGATCTGTGGA
TCTACCACACACAAGGCTACTTCCCTGATTGGCAGAACTACACACCAGGGCCAGGGATCAGATATCCACT
GACCTTTGGATGGTGCTACAAGCTAGTACCAGTTGAGCAAGAGAAGGTAGAAGAAGCCAATGAAGGAGAG
AACACCCGCTTGTTACACCCTGTGAGCCTGCATGGGATGGATGACCCGGAGAGAGAAGTATTAGAGTGGA
GGTTTGACAGCCGCCTAGCATTTCATCACATGGCCCGAGAGCTGCATCCGGACTGTACTGGGTCTCTCTG
GTTAGACCAGATCTGAGCCTGGGAGCTCTCTGGCTAACTAGGGAACCCACTGCTTAAGCCTCAATAAAGC
TTGCCTTGAGTGCTTCAAGTAGTGTGTGCCCGTCTGTTGTGTGACTCTGGTAACTAGAGATCCCTCAGAC
CCTTTTAGTCAGTGTGGAAAATCTCTAGCAGGGCCCGTTTAAACCCGCTGATCAGCCTCGACTGTGCCTT
CTAGTTGCCAGCCATCTGTTGTTTGCCCCTCCCCCGTGCCTTCCTTGACCCTGGAAGGTGCCACTCCCAC
TGTCCTTTCCTAATAAAATGAGGAAATTGCATCGCATTGTCTGAGTAGGTGTCATTCTATTCTGGGGGGT
GGGGTGGGGCAGGACAGCAAGGGGGAGGATTGGGAAGACAATAGCAGGCATGCTGGGGATGCGGTGGGCT
CTATGGCTTCTGAGGCGGAAAGAACCAGCTGGGGCTCTAGGGGGTATCCCC
[124 nt withheld, positions 6912-7035]
C
[91 nt withheld, positions 7037-7127]
A
[49 nt withheld, positions 7129-7177]
CCTTTGACGTTGGAGTCCACGTTCTTT
[37 nt withheld, positions 7205-7241]
ACCCTATCTCGGTCTATTCTTTTGATTTATAAGGGATTTTGCCGATTTCGGCCTATTGGTTAAAAAATGA
GCTGATTTAACAAAAATTTAACGCGAATTAATTCTGTGGAATGTGTGTCAGTTAGGGTGTGGAAAGTCCC
CAGGCTCCCCAGCAGGCAGAAGTATGCAAAGCATGCATCTCAATTAGTCAGCAACCAGGTGTGGAAAGTC
CCCAGGCTCCCCAGCAGGCAGAAGTATGCAAAGCATGCATCTCAATTAGTCAGCAACCATAGTCCCGCCC
CTAACTCCGCCCATCCCGCCCCTAACTCCGCCCAGTTCCGCCCATTCTCCGCCCCATGGCTGACTAATTT
TTTTTATTTATGCAGAGGCCGAGGCCGCCTCTGCCTCTGAGCTATTCCAGAAGTAGTGAGGAGGCTTTTT
TGGAGGCCTAGGCTTTTGCAAAAAGCTCCCGGGAGCTTGTATATCCATTTTCGGATCTGATCAGCACGTG
TTGACAATTAATCATCGGCATAGTATATCGGCATAGTATAATACGACAAGGTGAGGAACTAAACCATGGC
CAAGTTGACCAGTGCCGTTCCGGTGCTCACCGCGCGCGACGTCGCCGGAGCGGTCGAGTTCTGGACCGAC
CGGCTCGGGTTCTCCCGGGACTTCGTGGAGGACGACTTCGCCGGTGTGGTCCGGGACGACGTGACCCTGT
TCATCAGCGCGGTCCAGGACCAGGTGGTGCCGGACAACACCCTGGCCTGGGTGTGGGTGCGCGGCCTGGA
CGAGCTGTACGCCGAGTGGTCGGAGGTCGTGTCCACGAACTTCCGGGACGCCTCCGGGCCGGCCATGACC
GAGATCGGCGAGCAGCCGTGGGGGCGGGAGTTCGCCCTGCGCGACCCGGCCGGCAACTGCGTGCACTTCG
TGGCCGAGGAGCAGGACTGACACGTGCTACGAGATTTCGATTCCACCGCCGCCTTCTATGAAAGGTTGGG
CTTCGGAATCGTTTTCCGGGACGCCGGCTGGATGATCCTCCAGCGCGGGGATCTCATGCTGGAGTTCTTC
GCCCACCCCAACTTGTTTATTGCAGCTTATAATGGTTACAAATAAAGCAATAGCATCACAAATTTCACAA
ATAAAGCATTTTTTTCACTGCATTCTAGTTGTGGTTTGTCCAAACTCATCAATGTATCTTATCATGTCTG
TATACCGTCGACCTCTAGCTAGAGCTTGGCGTAATCATGGTCATAGCTGTTTCCTGTGTGAAATTGTTAT
CCGCTCACAATTCCACACAACATACGAGCCGGAAGCATAAAGTGTAAAGCCTGGGGTGCCTAATGAGTGA
GCTAACTCACATTAATTGCGTTGCGCTCACTGCCCGCTTTCCAGTCGGGAAACCTGTCGTGCCAGCTGCA
TTAATGAATCGGCCAACGCGCGGGGAGAGGCGGTTTGCGTATTGGGCGCTCTTCCGCTTCCTCGCTCACT
GACTCGCTGCGCTCGGTCGTTCGGCTGCGGCGAGCGGTATCAGCTCACTCAAAGGCGGTAATACGGTTAT
CCACAGAATCAGGGGATAACGCAGGAAAGAACATGTGAGCAAAAGGCCAGCAAAAGGCCAGGAACCGTAA
AAAGGCCGCGTTGCTGGCGTTTTTCCATAGGCTCCGCCCCCCTGACGAGCATCACAAAAATCGACGCTCA
AGTCAGAGGTGGCGAAACCCGACAGGACTATAAAGATACCAGGCGTTTCCCCCTGGAAGCTCCCTCGTGC
GCTCTCCTGTTCCGACCCTGCCGCTTACCGGATACCTGTCCGCCTTTCTCCCTTCGGGAAGCGTGGCGCT
TTCTCATAGCTCACGCTGTAGGTATCTCAGTTCGGTGTAGGTCGTTCGCTCCAAGCTGGGCTGTGTGCAC
GAACCCCCCGTTCAGCCCGACCGCTGCGCCTTATCCGGTAACTATCGTCTTGAGTCCAACCCGGTAAGAC
ACGACTTATCGCCACTGGCAGCAGCCACTGGTAACAGGATTAGCAGAGCGAGGTATGTAGGCGGTGCTAC
AGAGTTCTTGAAGTGGTGGCCTAACTACGGCTACACTAGAAGAACAGTATTTGGTATCTGCGCTCTGCTG
AAGCCAGTTACCTTCGGAAAAAGAGTTGGTAGCTCTTGATCCGGCAAACAAACCACCGCTGGTAGCGGTG
GTTTTTTTGTTTGCAAGCAGCAGATTACGCGCAGAAAAAAAGGATCTCAAGAAGATCCTTTGATCTTTTC
TACGGGGTCTGACGCTCAGTGGAACGAAAACTCACGTTAAGGGATTTTGGTCATGAGATTATCAAAAAGG
ATCTTCACCTAGATCCTTTTAAATTAAAAATGAAGTTTTAAATCAATCTAAAGTATATATGAGTAAACTT
GGTCTGACAGTTACCAATGCTTAATCAGTGAGGCACCTATCTCAGCGATCTGTCTATTTCGTTCATCCAT
AGTTGCCTGACTCCCCGTCGTGTAGATAACTACGATACGGGAGGGCTTACCATCTGGCCCCAGTGCTGCA
ATGATACCGCGAGACCCACGCTCACCGGCTCCAGATTTATCAGCAATAAACCAGCCAGCCGGAAGGGCCG
AGCGCAGAAGTGGTCCTGCAACTTTATCCGCCTCCATCCAGTCTATTAATTGTTGCCGGGAAGCTAGAGT
AAGTAGTTCGCCAGTTAATAGTTTGCGCAACGTTGTTGCCATTGCTACAGGCATCGTGGTGTCACGCTCG
TCGTTTGGTATGGCTTCATTCAGCTCCGGTTCCCAACGATCAAGGCGAGTTACATGATCCCCCATGTTGT
GCAAAAAAGCGGTTAGCTCCTTCGGTCCTCCGATCGTTGTCAGAAGTAAGTTGGCCGCAGTGTTATCACT
CATGGTTATGGCAGCACTGCATAATTCTCTTACTGTCATGCCATCCGTAAGATGCTTTTCTGTGACTGGT
GAGTACTCAACCAAGTCATTCTGAGAATAGTGTATGCGGCGACCGAGTTGCTCTTGCCCGGCGTCAATAC
GGGATAATACCGCGCCACATAGCAGAACTTTAAAAGTGCTCATCATTGGAAAACGTTCTTCGGGGCGAAA
ACTCTCAAGGATCTTACCGCTGTTGAGATCCAGTTCGATGTAACCCACTCGTGCACCCAACTGATCTTCA
GCATCTTTTACTTTCACCAGCGTTTCTGGGTGAGCAAAAACAGGAAGGCAAAATGCCGCAAAAAAGGGAA
TAAGGGCGACACGGAAATGTTGAATACTCATACTCTTCCTTTTTCAATATTATTGAAGCATTTATCAGGG
TTATTGTCTCATGAGCGGATACATATTTGAATGTATTTAGAAAAATAAACAAATAGGGGTTCCGCGCACA
TTTCCCCGAAAAGTGCCACCTGACGTCGACGGATCGGGAGATCTCCCGATCCCCTATGGTGCACTCTCAG
TACAATCTGCTCTGATGCCGCATAGTTAAGCCAGTATCTGCTCCCTGCTTGTGTGTTGGAGGTCGCTGAG
TAGTGCGCGAGCAAAATTTAAGCTACAACAAGGCAAGGCTTGACCGACAATTGCATGAAGAATCTGCTTA
GGGTTAGGCGTTTTGCGCTGCTTCGCGATGTACGGGCCAGATATACGCGTTGACATTGATTATTGACTAG
TTATTAATAGTAATCAATTACGGGGTCATTAGTTCATAGCCCATATATGGAGTTCCGCGTTACATAACTT
ACGGTAAATGGCCCGCCTGGCTGACCGCCCAACGACCCCCGCCCATTGACGTCAATAATGACGTATGTTC
CCATAGTAACGCCAATAGGGACTTTCCATTGACGTCAATGGGTGGAGTATTTACGGTAAACTGCCCACTT
GGCAGTACATCAAGTGTATCATATGCCAAGTACGCCCCCTATTGACGTCAATGACGGTAAATGGCCCGCC
TGGCATTATGCCCAGTACATGACCTTATGGGACTTTCCTACTTGGCAGTACATCTACGTATTAGTCATCG
CTATTACCATGGTGATGCGGTTTTGGCAGTACATCAATGGGCGTGGATAGCGGTTTGACTCACGGGGATT
TCCAAGTCTCCACCCCATTGACGTCAATGGGAGTTTGTTTTGGCACCAAAATCAACGGGACTTTCCAAAA
TGTCGTAACAACTCCGCCCCATTGACGCAAATGGGCGGTAGGCGTGTACGGTGGGAGGTCTATATAAGCA
GCGCGTTTTGCCTGTACTGGGTCTCTCTGGTTAGACCAGATCTGAGCCTGGGAGCTCTCTGGCTAACTAG
GGAACCCACTGCTTAAGCCTCAATAAAGCTTGCCTTGAGTGCTTCAAGTAGTGTGTGCCCGTCTGTTGTG
TGACTCTGGTAACTAGAGATCCCTCAGACCCTTTTAGTCAGTGTGGAAAATCTCTAGCAGTGGCGCCCGA
ACAGGGACTTGAAAGCGAAAGGGAAACCAGAGGAGCTCTCTCGACGCAGGACTCGGCTTGCTGAAGCGCG
CACGGCAAGAGGCGAGGGGCGGCGACTGGTGAGTACGCCAAAAATTTTGACTAGCGGAGGCTAGAAGGAG
AGAGATGGGTGCGAGAGCGTCAGTATTAAGCGGGGGAGAATTAGATCGCGATGGGAAAAAATTCGGTTAA
GGCCAGGGGGAAAGAAAAAATATAAATTAAAACATATAGTATGGGCAAGCAGGGAGCTAGAACGATTCGC
AGTTAATCCTGGCCTGTTAGAAACATCAGAAGGCTGTAGACAAATACTGGGACAGCTACAACCATCCCTT
CAGACAGGATCAGAAGAACTTAGATCATTATATAATACAGTAGCAACCCTCTATTGTGTGCATCAAAGGA
TAGAGATAAAAGACACCAAGGAAGCTTTAGACAAGATAGAGGAAGAGCAAAACAAAAGTAAGACCACCGC
ACAGCAAGCGGCCGCTGATCTTCAGACCTGGAGGAGGAGATATGAGGGACAATTGGAGAAGTGAATTATA
TAAATATAAAGTAGTAAAAATTGAACCATTAGGAGTAGCACCCACCAAGGCAAAGAGAAGAGTGGTGCAG
AGAGAAAAAAGAGCAGTGGGAATAGGAGCTTTGTTCCTTGGGTTCTTGGGAGCAGCAGGAAGCACTATGG
GCGCAGCGTCAATGACGCTGACGGTACAGGCCAGACAATTATTGTCTGGTATAGTGCAGCAGCAGAACAA
TTTGCTGAGGGCTATTGAGGCGCAACAGCATCTGTTGCAACTCACAGTCTGGGGCATCAAGCAGCTCCAG
GCAAGAATCCTGGCTGTGGAAAGATACCTAAAGGATCAACAGCTCCTGGGGATTTGGGGTTGCTCTGGAA
AACTCATTTGCACCACTGCTGTGCCTTGGAATGCTAGTTGGAGTAATAAATCTCTGGAACAGATTTGGAA
TCACACGACCTGGATGGAGTGGGACAGAGAAATTAACAATTACACAAGCTTAATACACTCCTTAATTGAA
GAATCGCAAAACCAGCAAGAAAAGAATGAACAAGAATTATTGGAATTAGATAAATGGGCAAGTTTGTGGA
ATTGGTTTAACATAACAAATTGGCTGTGGTATATAAAATTATTCATAATGATAGTAGGAGGCTTGGTAGG
TTTAAGAATAGTTTTTGCTGTACTTTCTATAGTGAATAGAGTTAGGCAGGGATATTCACCATTATCGTTT
CAGACCCACCTCCCAACCCCGAGGGGACCCGACAGGCCCGAAGGAATAGAAGAAGAAGGTGGAGAGAGAG
ACAGAGACAGATCCATTCGATTAGTGAACGGATCGGCACTGCGTGCGCCAATTCTGCAGACAAATGGCAG
TATTCATCCACAATTTTAAAAGAAAAGGGGGGATTGGGGGGTACAGTGCAGGGGAAAGAATAGTAGACAT
AATAGCAACAGACATACAAACTAAAGAATTACAAAAACAAATTACAAAAATTCAAAATTTTCGGGTTTAT
TACAGGGACAGCAGAGATCCAGTTTGGTTAATTAGCTAGCGAGGGCCTATTTCCCATGATTCCTTCATAT
TTGCATATACGATACAAGGCTGTTAGAGAGATAATTGGAATTAATTTGACTGTAAACACAAAGATATTAG
TACAAAATACGTGACGTAGAAAGTAATAATTTCTTGGGTAGTTTGCAGTTTTAAAATTATGTTTTAAAAT
GGACTATCATATGCTTACCGTAACTTGAAAGTATTTCGATTTCTTGGCTTTATATATCTTGTGGAAAGGA
CGAAACACCGGCAGCCCGCCGCAATGAAG
Features (pLannotate 1.2.2; 38 found; start..end, strand, type, name):
     18..36      +  misc_RNA       MS2 stem loop: stem loop that binds the bacteriophage MS2 coat protein
     47..83      +  misc_RNA       gRNA scaffold (fragment): guide RNA scaffold for the Streptococcus pyogenes CRISPR/Cas9 system
     88..106     +  misc_RNA       MS2 stem loop: stem loop that binds the bacteriophage MS2 coat protein
    117..136     +  misc_RNA       gRNA scaffold (fragment): guide RNA scaffold for the Streptococcus pyogenes CRISPR/Cas9 system
    149..167     +  CDS            small t antigen (fragment): SV40 (simian virus 40) small t antigen
    193..404     +  promoter       EF-1α core promoter: core promoter for human elongation factor EF-1α
    421..468     +  CDS            nucleoplasmin NLS: bipartite nuclear localization signal from nucleoplasmin
    468..4569    +  CDS            dCas9 (fragment): catalytically dead mutant of the Cas9 endonuclease from the Streptococcus pyogenes Type II CRISPR/Cas system RNA-guided DNA-binding protein that lacks endonuclease activity due to the D10A mutation in the RuvC catalytic domain and the N863A mutation in the HNH catalytic domain
   4894..5292    +  CDS            BSD: blasticidin S deaminase; Aspergillus terreus BSD; confers resistance to blasticidin
   5293..5314    +  misc_feature   MCS (fragment): pBluescript multiple cloning site
   5317..5905    +  misc_feature   WPRE: woodchuck hepatitis virus posttranscriptional regulatory element
   5842..6423    +  CDS            nef (fragment): NEF_HV1H2 - Experimental evidence at protein level: Swiss-Prot protein existence level 1. Extracellular Nef protein targets CD4(+) T-lymphocytes for apoptosis by interacting with CXCR4 surface receptors. From Human immunodeficiency virus type 1 group M subtype B (isolate HXB2) (HIV-1).
   6430..6610    +  LTR            5' LTR (truncated): truncated 5' long terminal repeat (LTR) from HIV-1
   6642..6866    +  polyA_signal   bGH poly(A) signal: bovine growth hormone polyadenylation signal
   6870..6891    +  promoter       SV40 promoter (fragment): SV40 enhancer and early promoter
   6912..7340    +  rep_origin     f1 ori (sequence partly withheld): f1 bacteriophage origin of replication; arrow indicates direction of (+) strand synthesis
   7354..7683    +  promoter       SV40 promoter: SV40 enhancer and early promoter
   7731..7778    +  promoter       EM7 promoter: synthetic bacterial promoter&nbsp
   7797..8171    +  CDS            BleoR: antibiotic-binding protein; Sh ble from Streptoalloteichus hindustanus; confers resistance to bleomycin, phleomycin, and Zeocin™
   8181..8306    +  CDS            ble (fragment): BLE_KLEPN - Experimental evidence at protein level: Swiss-Prot protein existence level 1. Binding protein with a strong affinity to the bleomycin family of antibiotics. Binds to CL990; an antimitotic-antibiotic compound. From Klebsiella pneumoniae.
   8301..8422    +  polyA_signal   SV40 poly(A) signal: SV40 polyadenylation signal
   8493..8515    -  protein_bind   lac operator (fragment): The lac repressor binds to the lac operator to inhibit transcription in E. coli. This inhibition can be relieved by adding lactose or isopropyl-β-D-thiogalactopyranoside (IPTG). lac repressor encoded by lacI
   8519..8549    -  promoter       lac promoter: promoter for the E. coli lac operon
   8564..8585    -  protein_bind   CAP binding site: CAP binding activates transcription in the presence of cAMP. E. coli catabolite activator protein
   8598..8690    -  CDS            lacI (fragment): lac repressor; lacI; The lac repressor binds to the lac operator to inhibit transcription in E. coli. This inhibition can be relieved by adding lactose or isopropyl-β-D-thiogalactopyranoside (IPTG).
   8873..9461    -  rep_origin     ori: high-copy-number ColE1/pMB1/pBR322/pUC origin of replication
   9632..10492   -  CDS            AmpR: β-lactamase; bla; confers resistance to ampicillin, carbenicillin, and related antibiotics
  10493..10597   -  promoter       AmpR promoter: bla
  10656..10708   -  misc_feature   bom (fragment): basis of mobility region from pBR322
  10863..11242   +  enhancer       CMV enhancer: human cytomegalovirus immediate early enhancer
  11243..11442   +  promoter       CMV promoter: human cytomegalovirus (CMV) immediate early promoter
  11460..11640   +  LTR            5' LTR (truncated): truncated 5' long terminal repeat (LTR) from HIV-1
  11687..11812   +  misc_feature   HIV-1 Ψ: packaging signal of human immunodeficiency virus type 1
  11796..12159   +  CDS            HIV-1 gag (fragment): gag protein from human immunodeficiency virus 1; gag
  12305..12538   +  misc_feature   RRE: The Rev response element (RRE) of HIV-1 allows for Rev-dependent mRNA export from the nucleus to the cytoplasm.
  12915..13015   +  CDS            Rev (fragment): human immunodeficiency virus 1 (HIV-1) Rev protein; rev; enhances nuclear export of unspliced and incompletely spliced viral mRNAs
  13065..13182   +  misc_feature   cPPT/CTS: central polypurine tract and central termination sequence of HIV-1
  13232..13472   +  promoter       U6 promoter: RNA polymerase III promoter for human U6 snRNA
