[The description below was written by a language model from this plasmid's Addgene catalogue record and pLannotate feature annotations shown in this document.]
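Description:
lentiSAMv2 VEGFA-TSS-guide4 is a 13.5 kb lentiviral CRISPR activation (CRISPRa) plasmid built on the lentiSAMv2 backbone and carrying a guide RNA directed, as its name indicates, at the transcription start site region of human VEGFA. It is propagated in E. coli through a high-copy ColE1/pUC-type origin with ampicillin resistance. An f1 origin and an SV40/EM7-driven bleomycin/Zeocin resistance cassette are also present in the backbone, outside the viral region. The lentiviral genome is transcribed from a CMV enhancer/promoter fused to a truncated HIV-1 5' LTR. It includes the Ψ packaging signal, a gag fragment, the RRE for Rev-dependent export, the cPPT/CTS, a WPRE and a truncated 3' LTR followed by a bGH polyadenylation signal, so the construct depends on packaging functions supplied in trans.

Within the viral cassette there are two expression units. A human U6 Pol III promoter drives the VEGFA guide fused to an S. pyogenes sgRNA scaffold that has two MS2 stem loops. These hairpins bind the MS2 coat protein, which in the SAM system allows recruitment of MS2-fused activator proteins supplied from a separate construct. Downstream, the EF-1α core promoter drives a nucleoplasmin NLS-tagged, catalytically dead Cas9 (D10A/N863A). According to the record this dCas9 is fused to the VP64 activation domain and linked by a 2A peptide to blasticidin S deaminase. The VP64 and 2A segments are not individually annotated in the feature table, though an unannotated gap lies between the dCas9 and BSD features. Blasticidin selects transduced mammalian cells, and the stated purpose is CRISPR-mediated transcriptional activation of VEGFA.
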