Addgene plasmid #125502: lentiSAMv2 VEGFA-TSS-guide4
Purpose: CRISPR-mediated activation of VEGFA. Catalytically inactive Cas9 from S. pyogenes and VP64 with 2A-BlastR.
Depositing lab: Jorge Ferrer. Depositing organization: Imperial College London. Publication: Human pancreatic islet three-dimensional chromatin architecture provides insights into the genetics of type 2 diabetes. Miguel-Escalada I, Bonas-Guarch S, Cebola I, Ponsa-Cobas J, Mendieta-Esteban J, Atla G, Javierre BM, Rolando DMY, Farabella I, Morgan CC, Garcia-Hurtado J, Beucher A, Moran I, Pasquali L, Ramos-Rodriguez M, Appel EVR, Linneberg A, Gjesing AP, Witte DR, Pedersen O, Grarup N, Ravassard P, Torrents D, Mercader JM, Piemonti L, Berney T, de Koning EJP, Kerr-Conte J, Pattou F, Fedko IO, Groop L, Prokopenko I, Hansen T, Marti-Renom MA, Fraser P, Ferrer J. Nat Genet. 2019 Jun 28. pii: 10.1038/s41588-019-0457-0. doi: 10.1038/s41588-019-0457-0. PubMed 31253982.
Backbone
  Vector backbone: lentiSAMv2
  Backbone manufacturer: Feng Zhang (Addgene #75112)
  Vector type: Mammalian Expression, Lentiviral, CRISPR
  Selectable markers: Blasticidin
Growth in bacteria
  Bacterial resistance: Ampicillin, 100 μg/mL
  Growth temperature: 37°C
  Growth strain: Stbl3
  Copy number: High Copy
Gene/Insert
  Gene/Insert name: dCas9-VP64-2A-BlastR
  gRNA/shRNA sequence: GCAGCCCGCCGCAATGAAG
  Species: H. sapiens (human)
  Promoter: EF1a core and U6
  Cloning method: Restriction Enzyme; 5′ cloning site Unknown (destroyed during cloning); 3′ cloning site Unknown (destroyed during cloning)
  Sequencing primers: 5′ GATCCGCCACCATGGATGC
Terms and licenses: Academic/Nonprofit Terms; Industry Terms: Not Available to Industry
How to cite: lentiSAMv2 VEGFA-TSS-guide4 was a gift from Jorge Ferrer (Addgene plasmid # 125502 ; http://n2t.net/addgene:125502 ; RRID:Addgene_125502)
