>Addgene plasmid #125502 | lentiSAMv2 VEGFA-TSS-guide4 | depositor partial sequence | sequence record 240182 | Guide RNA, MS2 stem loops
NNNNNNNNNNNNANGNACTATNATANNCTTACCGTAACTTGAAAGTATTTCGATTTCTTGGCTTTATATA
TCTTGTGGAAAGGACGAAACACCGGCAGCCCGCCGCAATGAAGGTTTTAGAGCTAGGCCAACATGAGGAT
CACCCATGTCTGCAGGGCCTAGCAAGTTAAAATAAGGCTAGTCCGTTATCAACTTGGCCAACATGAGGAT
CACCCATGTCTGCAGGGCCAAGTGGCACCGAGTCGGTGCTTTTTTTGGATCCTAGGTCTTGAAAGGAGTG
GGAATTGGCTCCGGTGCCCGTCAGTGGGCAGAGCGCACATCGCCCACAGTCCCCGAGAAGTTGGGGGGAG
GGGTCGGCAATTGATCCGGTGCCTAGAGAAGGTGGCGCGGGGTAAACTGGGAAAGTGATGTCGTGTACTG
GCTCCGCCTTTTTCCCGAGGGTGGGGGAGAACCGTATATANNTGCNTTANTCNCCGNGNNNNTTCTTTT
